Addgene plasmid #200465: pKLV2-U6gRNA5(SMARCA2(46))-PGKpuro2ABFP-W
Purpose: Lentiviral vector expressing gRNA targeting human SMARCA2
Depositing lab: Kosuke Yusa. Depositing organization: Kyoto University, Institute for Life and Medical Sciences. Publication: Canonical BAF complex regulates the oncogenic program in human T-cell acute lymphoblastic leukemia. Aoki K, Hyuga M, Tarumoto Y, Nishibuchi G, Ueda A, Ochi Y, Sugino S, Mikami T, Kobushi H, Kato I, Akahane K, Inukai T, Takaori-Kondo A, Takita J, Ogawa S, Yusa K. Blood. 2023 Nov 3:blood.2023020857. doi: 10.1182/blood.2023020857. PubMed 37922452.
Backbone
  Vector backbone: pKLV2-U6gRNA5(BbsI)-PGKpuro2ABFP-W
  Backbone manufacturer: addgene
  Backbone size w/o insert (bp): 8648
  Total vector size (bp): 8650
  Vector type: Lentiviral
  Selectable markers: Puromycin
Growth in bacteria
  Bacterial resistance: Ampicillin, 100 μg/mL
  Growth temperature: 37°C
  Growth strain: NEB Stable
  Copy number: Unknown
Gene/Insert
  Gene/Insert name: SMARCA2(46)
  gRNA/shRNA sequence: CTCCCTTGTCCCCCAGCTA
  Species: H. sapiens (human)
  Entrez Gene: SMARCA2 (a.k.a. BAF190, BIS, BRM, NCBRS, SNF2, SNF2L2, SNF2LA, SWI2, Sth1p, hBRM, hSNF2a)
  Cloning method: Restriction Enzyme; 5′ cloning site BbsI (destroyed during cloning); 3′ cloning site BbsI (destroyed during cloning)
  Sequencing primers: 5′ AGATAATTAGAATTAATTTGACTG
Terms and licenses: Academic/Nonprofit Terms; Industry Terms: Not Available to Industry
How to cite: pKLV2-U6gRNA5(SMARCA2(46))-PGKpuro2ABFP-W was a gift from Kosuke Yusa (Addgene plasmid # 200465 ; http://n2t.net/addgene:200465 ; RRID:Addgene_200465)
