[The description below was written by a language model from this plasmid's Addgene catalogue record and pLannotate feature annotations shown in this document.]
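Description:
pKLV2-U6gRNA5(SMARCA2(46))-PGKpuro2ABFP-W is an 8,650 bp lentiviral CRISPR guide RNA vector built on the pKLV2-U6gRNA5(BbsI)-PGKpuro2ABFP-W backbone. A guide sequence targeting human SMARCA2 (also known as BRM, a catalytic ATPase subunit of the BAF/SWI-SNF chromatin remodelling complex) was inserted between two BbsI sites, both destroyed during cloning. The guide sits directly downstream of the human U6 RNA polymerase III promoter and is fused to a Streptococcus pyogenes Cas9 guide scaffold (annotated as a tracrRNA fragment), so that a complete single guide RNA is transcribed. The vector does not carry Cas9, which must be provided separately in the target cells.

Downstream of the guide cassette, the mouse PGK promoter drives a bicistronic marker unit in which puromycin N-acetyltransferase is linked, according to the construct name, through a 2A peptide to TagBFP. This allows transduced cells to be selected with puromycin and tracked by blue fluorescence. A WPRE follows to enhance transcript expression. The viral framework has a CMV enhancer/promoter fused to a truncated HIV-1 5' LTR, which drives genomic RNA production in packaging cells. It also includes the Ψ packaging signal with a gag fragment, the RRE for Rev-dependent nuclear export, the cPPT/CTS, a truncated 3' LTR and a bGH polyadenylation signal. Packaging functions have to be supplied in trans.

In bacteria the plasmid replicates from a high-copy ColE1/pUC-type origin with ampicillin selection, and it also carries an f1 origin. The associated work concerns the BAF complex in human T-cell acute lymphoblastic leukaemia, consistent with use of this vector for Cas9-mediated disruption of SMARCA2.
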