Features (pLannotate 1.2.2; 28 found; start..end, strand, type, name):
    249..448     +  promoter       CMV promoter: human cytomegalovirus (CMV) immediate early promoter
    466..646     +  LTR            5' LTR (truncated): truncated 5' long terminal repeat (LTR) from HIV-1
    693..818     +  misc_feature   HIV-1 Ψ: packaging signal of human immunodeficiency virus type 1
    802..1140    +  CDS            HIV-1 gag (fragment): gag protein from human immunodeficiency virus 1; gag
   1317..1550    +  misc_feature   RRE: The Rev response element (RRE) of HIV-1 allows for Rev-dependent mRNA export from the nucleus to the cytoplasm.
   1927..2027    +  CDS            Rev (fragment): human immunodeficiency virus 1 (HIV-1) Rev protein; rev; enhances nuclear export of unspliced and incompletely spliced viral mRNAs
   2077..2194    +  misc_feature   cPPT/CTS: central polypurine tract and central termination sequence of HIV-1
   2269..2509    +  promoter       U6 promoter: RNA polymerase III promoter for human U6 snRNA
   2556..2623    +  misc_RNA       tracrRNA (fragment): trans-activating CRISPR RNA for the Streptococcus pyogenes CRISPR/Cas9 system
   2646..3145    +  promoter       PGK promoter: mouse phosphoglycerate kinase 1 promoter
   3185..3781    +  CDS            PuroR (fragment): puromycin N-acetyltransferase; pac from Streptomyces; confers resistance to puromycin
   3854..4552    +  CDS            TagBFP: TagBFP is a basic (constitutively fluorescent) blue fluorescent protein published in 2008, derived from Entacmaea quadricolor. It is reported to be a very rapidly-maturing monomer with very low acid sensitivity.
   4564..5150    +  misc_feature   WPRE: woodchuck hepatitis virus posttranscriptional regulatory element
   5144..5290    +  CDS            nef (fragment): NEF_HV1LA - Experimental evidence at protein level: Swiss-Prot protein existence level 1. Extracellular Nef protein targets CD4(+) T-lymphocytes for apoptosis by interacting with CXCR4 surface receptors. From Human immunodeficiency virus type 1 group M subtype B (isolate Lai) (HIV-1).
   5298..5476    +  LTR            5' LTR (truncated): truncated 5' long terminal repeat (LTR) from HIV-1
   5502..5613    +  polyA_signal   bGH poly(A) signal: bovine growth hormone polyadenylation signal
   5752..5770    -  promoter       T3 promoter: promoter for bacteriophage T3 RNA polymerase
   5815..5831    -  protein_bind   lac operator: The lac repressor binds to the lac operator to inhibit transcription in E. coli. This inhibition can be relieved by adding lactose or isopropyl-β-D-thiogalactopyranoside (IPTG). lac repressor encoded by lacI
   5839..5869    -  promoter       lac promoter: promoter for the E. coli lac operon
   5884..5905    -  protein_bind   CAP binding site: CAP binding activates transcription in the presence of cAMP. E. coli catabolite activator protein
   5918..6010    -  CDS            lacI (fragment): lac repressor; lacI; The lac repressor binds to the lac operator to inhibit transcription in E. coli. This inhibition can be relieved by adding lactose or isopropyl-β-D-thiogalactopyranoside (IPTG).
   6193..6781    -  rep_origin     ori: high-copy-number ColE1/pMB1/pBR322/pUC origin of replication
   6952..7812    -  CDS            AmpR: β-lactamase; bla; confers resistance to ampicillin, carbenicillin, and related antibiotics
   7813..7917    -  promoter       AmpR promoter: bla
   7970..8398    -  rep_origin     f1 ori (sequence partly withheld): f1 bacteriophage origin of replication; arrow indicates direction of (+) strand synthesis
   8403..8558    -  CDS            lacZα (fragment): LacZα fragment of β-galactosidase; lacZ fragment
   8566..8584    +  promoter       T7 promoter: promoter for bacteriophage T7 RNA polymerase
   8598..248     +  enhancer       CMV enhancer (across the origin): human cytomegalovirus immediate early enhancer
>Addgene plasmid #200465 | pKLV2-U6gRNA5(SMARCA2(46))-PGKpuro2ABFP-W | addgene full sequence | sequence record 418919 | Addgene NGS Result
CATTGACGTCAATAATGACGTATGTTCCCATAGTAACGCCAATAGGGACTTTCCATTGACGTCAATGGGT
GGAGTATTTACGGTAAACTGCCCACTTGGCAGTACATCAAGTGTATCATATGCCAAGTACGCCCCCTATT
GACGTCAATGACGGTAAATGGCCCGCCTGGCATTATGCCCAGTACATGACCTTATGGGACTTTCCTACTT
GGCAGTACATCTACGTATTAGTCATCGCTATTACCATGGTGATGCGGTTTTGGCAGTACATCAATGGGCG
TGGATAGCGGTTTGACTCACGGGGATTTCCAAGTCTCCACCCCATTGACGTCAATGGGAGTTTGTTTTGG
CACCAAAATCAACGGGACTTTCCAAAATGTCGTAACAACTCCGCCCCATTGACGCAAATGGGCGGTAGGC
GTGTACGGTGGGAGGTCTATATAAGCAGCGCGTTTTGCCTGTACTGGGTCTCTCTGGTTAGACCAGATCT
GAGCCTGGGAGCTCTCTGGCTAACTAGGGAACCCACTGCTTAAGCCTCAATAAAGCTTGCCTTGAGTGCT
TCAAGTAGTGTGTGCCCGTCTGTTGTGTGACTCTGGTAACTAGAGATCCCTCAGACCCTTTTAGTCAGTG
TGGAAAATCTCTAGCAGTGGCGCCCGAACAGGGACTTGAAAGCGAAAGGGAAACCAGAGGAGCTCTCTCG
ACGCAGGACTCGGCTTGCTGAAGCGCGCACGGCAAGAGGCGAGGGGCGGCGACTGGTGAGTACGCCAAAA
ATTTTGACTAGCGGAGGCTAGAAGGAGAGAGATGGGTGCGAGAGCGTCAGTATTAAGCGGGGGAGAATTA
GATCGCGATGGGAAAAAATTCGGTTAAGGCCAGGGGGAAAGAAAAAATATAAATTAAAACATATAGTATG
GGCAAGCAGGGAGCTAGAACGATTCGCAGTTAATCCTGGCCTGTTAGAAACATCAGAAGGCTGTAGACAA
ATACTGGGACAGCTACAACCATCCCTTCAGACAGGATCAGAAGAACTTAGATCATTATATAATACAGTAG
CAACCCTCTATTGTGTGCATCAAAGGATAGAGATAAAAGACACCAAGGAAGCTTTAGACAAGATAGAGGA
AGAGCAAAACAAAAGTAAGACCACCGCACAGCAAGCGGCCGGCCGCGCTGATCTTCAGACCTGGAGGAGG
AGATATGAGGGACAATTGGAGAAGTGAATTATATAAATATAAAGTAGTAAAAATTGAACCATTAGGAGTA
GCACCCACCAAGGCAAAGAGAAGAGTGGTGCAGAGAGAAAAAAGAGCAGTGGGAATAGGAGCTTTGTTCC
TTGGGTTCTTGGGAGCAGCAGGAAGCACTATGGGCGCAGCGTCAATGACGCTGACGGTACAGGCCAGACA
ATTATTGTCTGGTATAGTGCAGCAGCAGAACAATTTGCTGAGGGCTATTGAGGCGCAACAGCATCTGTTG
CAACTCACAGTCTGGGGCATCAAGCAGCTCCAGGCAAGAATCCTGGCTGTGGAAAGATACCTAAAGGATC
AACAGCTCCTGGGGATTTGGGGTTGCTCTGGAAAACTCATTTGCACCACTGCTGTGCCTTGGAATGCTAG
TTGGAGTAATAAATCTCTGGAACAGATTTGGAATCACACGACCTGGATGGAGTGGGACAGAGAAATTAAC
AATTACACAAGCTTAATACACTCCTTAATTGAAGAATCGCAAAACCAGCAAGAAAAGAATGAACAAGAAT
TATTGGAATTAGATAAATGGGCAAGTTTGTGGAATTGGTTTAACATAACAAATTGGCTGTGGTATATAAA
ATTATTCATAATGATAGTAGGAGGCTTGGTAGGTTTAAGAATAGTTTTTGCTGTACTTTCTATAGTGAAT
AGAGTTAGGCAGGGATATTCACCATTATCGTTTCAGACCCACCTCCCAACCCCGAGGGGACCCGACAGGC
CCGAAGGAATAGAAGAAGAAGGTGGAGAGAGAGACAGAGACAGATCCATTCGATTAGTGAACGGATCGGC
ACTGCGTGCGCCAATTCTGCAGACAAATGGCAGTATTCATCCACAATTTTAAAAGAAAAGGGGGGATTGG
GGGGTACAGTGCAGGGGAAAGAATAGTAGACATAATAGCAACAGACATACAAACTAAAGAATTACAAAAA
CAAATTACAAAAATTCAAAATTTTCGGGTTTATTACAGGGACAGCAGAGATCCAGTTTGGTTAGTACCGG
GCCCTACGCGTCCAAGGTCGGGCAGGAAGAGGGCCTATTTCCCATGATTCCTTCATATTTGCATATACGA
TACAAGGCTGTTAGAGAGATAATTAGAATTAATTTGACTGTAAACACAAAGATATTAGTACAAAATACGT
GACGTAGAAAGTAATAATTTCTTGGGTAGTTTGCAGTTTTAAAATTATGTTTTAAAATGGACTATCATAT
GCTTACCGTAACTTGAAAGTATTTCGATTTCTTGGCTTTATATATCTTGTGGAAAGGACGAAACACCGCT
CCCTTGTCCCCCAGCTAGTTTAAGAGCTATGCTGGAAACAGCATAGCAAGTTTAAATAAGGCTAGTCCGT
TATCAACTTGAAAAAGTGGCACCGAGTCGGTGCTTTTTTTGGATCCAATTCTACCGGGTAGGGGAGGCGC
TTTTCCCAAGGCAGTCTGGAGCATGCGCTTTAGCAGCCCCGCTGGGCACTTGGCGCTACACAAGTGGCCT
CTGGCCTCGCACACATTCCACATCCACCGGTAGGCGCCAACCGGCTCCGTTCTTTGGTGGCCCCTTCGCG
CCACCTTCTACTCCTCCCCTAGTCAGGAAGTTCCCCCCCGCCCCGCAGCTCGCGTCGTGCAGGACGTGAC
AAATGGAAGTAGCACGTCTCACTAGTCTCGTGCAGATGGACAGCACCGCTGAGCAATGGAAGCGGGTAGG
CCTTTGGGGCAGCGGCCAATAGCAGCTTTGCTCCTTCGCTTTCTGGGCTCAGAGGCTGGGAAGGGGTGGG
TCCGGGGGCGGGCTCAGGGGCGGGCTCAGGGGCGGGGCGGGCGCCCGAAGGTCCTCCGGAGGCCCGGCAT
TCTGCACGCTTCAAAAGCGCACGTCTGCCGCGCTGTTCTCCTCTTCCTCATCTCCGGGCCTTTCGACCTG
CATCCATCTAGATCTCGAGCAGCTGAAGCTTACCATGACCGAGTACAAGCCCACGGTGCGCCTCGCCACC
CGCGACGACGTCCCCAGGGCCGTACGCACCCTCGCCGCCGCGTTCGCCGACTACCCCGCCACGCGCCACA
CCGTCGATCCGGACCGCCACATCGAGCGGGTCACCGAGCTGCAAGAACTCTTCCTCACGCGCGTCGGGCT
CGACATCGGCAAGGTGTGGGTCGCGGACGACGGCGCCGCGGTGGCGGTCTGGACCACGCCGGAGAGCGTC
GAAGCGGGGGCGGTGTTCGCCGAGATCGGCCCGCGCATGGCCGAGTTGAGCGGTTCCCGGCTGGCCGCGC
AGCAACAGATGGAAGGCCTCCTGGCGCCGCACCGGCCCAAGGAGCCCGCGTGGTTCCTGGCCACCGTCGG
CGTCTCGCCCGACCACCAGGGCAAGGGTCTGGGCAGCGCCGTCGTGCTCCCCGGAGTGGAGGCGGCCGAG
CGCGCCGGGGTGCCCGCCTTCCTGGAGACCTCCGCGCCCCGCAACCTCCCCTTCTACGAGCGGCTCGGCT
TCACCGTCACCGCCGACGTCGAGGTGCCCGAAGGACCGCGCACCTGGTGCATGACCCGCAAGCCCGGTGC
CGGCGGCGGGTCCGGAGGAGAGGGCAGAGGAAGTCTCCTAACATGCGGTGACGTGGAGGAGAATCCTGGC
CCAATGAGCGAGCTGATTAAGGAGAACATGCACATGAAGCTGTACATGGAGGGCACCGTGGACAACCATC
ACTTCAAGTGCACATCCGAGGGCGAAGGCAAGCCCTACGAGGGCACCCAGACCATGAGAATCAAGGTGGT
CGAGGGCGGCCCTCTCCCCTTCGCCTTCGACATCCTGGCTACTAGCTTCCTCTACGGCAGCAAGACCTTC
ATCAACCACACCCAGGGCATCCCCGACTTCTTCAAGCAGTCCTTCCCTGAGGGCTTCACATGGGAGAGAG
TCACCACATACGAGGACGGGGGCGTGCTGACCGCTACCCAGGACACCAGCCTCCAGGACGGCTGCCTCAT
CTACAACGTCAAGATCAGAGGGGTGAACTTCACATCCAACGGCCCTGTGATGCAGAAGAAAACACTCGGC
TGGGAGGCCTTCACCGAGACGCTGTACCCCGCTGACGGCGGCCTGGAAGGCAGAAACGACATGGCCCTGA
AGCTCGTGGGCGGGAGCCATCTGATCGCAAACATCAAGACCACATATAGATCCAAGAAACCCGCTAAGAA
CCTCAAGATGCCTGGCGTCTACTATGTGGACTACAGACTGGAAAGAATCAAGGAGGCCAACAACGAGACC
TACGTCGAGCAGCACGAGGTGGCAGTGGCCAGATACTGCGACCTCCCTAGCAAACTGGGGCACAAGCTTA
ATTGAGCGGCCGCTCAACCTCTGGATTACAAAATTTGTGAAAGATTGACTGGTATTCTTAACTATGTTGC
TCCTTTTACGCTATGTGGATACGCTGCTTTAATGCCTTTGTATCATGCTATTGCTTCCCGTATGGCTTTC
ATTTTCTCCTCCTTGTATAAATCCTGGTTGCTGTCTCTTTATGAGGAGTTGTGGCCCGTTGTCAGGCAAC
GTGGCGTGGTGTGCACTGTGTTTGCTGACGCAACCCCCACTGGTTGGGGCATTGCCACCACCTGTCAGCT
CCTTTCCGGGACTTTCGCTTTCCCCCTCCCTATTGCCACGGCGGAACTCATCGCCGCCTGCCTTGCCCGC
TGCTGGACAGGGGCTCGGCTGTTGGGCACTGACAATTCCGTGGTGTTGTCGGGGAAATCATCGTCCTTTC
CTTGGCTGCTCGCCTGTGTTGCCACCTGGATTCTGCGCGGGACGTCCTTCTGCTACGTCCCTTCGGCCCT
CAATCCAGCGGACCTTCCTTCCCGCGGCCTGCTGCCGGCTCTGCGGCCTCTTCCGCGTCTACGCCTTCGC
CCTCAGACGAGTCGGATCTCCCTTTGGGCCGCCTCCCCGCAGGTACCTTTAAGACCAATGACTTACAAGG
CAGCTGTAGATCTTAGCCACTTTTTAAAAGAAAAGGGGGGACTGGAAGGGCTAATTCACTCCCAAAGAAG
TCAAGATCTGCTTTTTGCCTGTACTGGGTCTCTCTGGTTAGACCAGAGTCTCTCTGGTTAGACCAGATCT
GAGCCTGGGAGCTCTCTGGCTAACTAGGGAACCCACTGCTTAAGCCTCAATAAAGCTTGCCTTGAGTGCT
TCAAGTAGTGTGTGCCCGTCTGTTGTGTGACTCTGGTAACTAGAGATCCCTCAGACCCTTTTAGTCAGTG
TGGAAAATCTCTAGCAGTTTAAACCCGCTGATCAGCCTCGACTGTGCCTTCTAGTTGCCAGCCATCTGTT
GTTTGCCCCTCCCCCGTGCCTTCCTTGACCCTGGAAGGTGCCACTCCCACTGTCCTTTCCTAATAAAATG
AGGAAATTGCATCGCATTGTCTGAGTAGGTGTCATTCTATTCTGGGGGGTGGGGTGGGGCAGGACAGCAA
GGGGGAGGATTGGGAAGTCAATAGCAGGCATGCTGGGGATGCGGTGGGCTCTATGGGCGGCCGTTAATTA
AGCTTTTGTTCCCTTTAGTGAGGGTTAATTGCGCGCTTGGCGTAATCATGGTCATAGCTGTTTCCTGTGT
GAAATTGTTATCCGCTCACAATTCCACACAACATACGAGCCGGGAGCATAAAGTGTAAAGCCTGGGGTGC
CTAATGAGTGAGCTAACTCACATTAATTGCGTTGCGCTCACTGCCCGCTTTCCAGTCGGGAAACCTGTCG
TGCCAGCTGCATTAATGAATCGGCCAACGCGCGGGGAGAGGCGGTTTGCGTATTGGGCGCTCTTCCGCTT
CCTCGCTCACTGACTCGCTGCGCTCGGTCGTTCGGCTGCGGCGAGCGGTATCAGCTCACTCAAAGGCGGT
AATACGGTTATCCACAGAATCAGGGGATAACGCAGGAAAGAACATGTGAGCAAAAGGCCAGCAAAAGGCC
AGGAACCGTAAAAAGGCCGCGTTGCTGGCGTTTTTCCATAGGCTCCGCCCCCCTGACGAGCATCACAAAA
ATCGACGCTCAAGTCAGAGGTGGCGAAACCCGACAGGACTATAAAGATACCAGGCGTTTCCCCCTGGAAG
CTCCCTCGTGCGCTCTCCTGTTCCGACCCTGCCGCTTACCGGATACCTGTCCGCCTTTCTCCCTTCGGGA
AGCGTGGCGCTTTCTCATAGCTCACGCTGTAGGTATCTCAGTTCGGTGTAGGTCGTTCGCTCCAAGCTGG
GCTGTGTGCACGAACCCCCCGTTCAGCCCGACCGCTGCGCCTTATCCGGTAACTATCGTCTTGAGTCCAA
CCCGGTAAGACACGACTTATCGCCACTGGCAGCAGCCACTGGTAACAGGATTAGCAGAGCGAGGTATGTA
GGCGGTGCTACAGAGTTCTTGAAGTGGTGGCCTAACTACGGCTACACTAGAAGAACAGTATTTGGTATCT
GCGCTCTGCTGAAGCCAGTTACCTTCGGAAAAAGAGTTGGTAGCTCTTGATCCGGCAAACAAACCACCGC
TGGTAGCGGTGGTTTTTTTGTTTGCAAGCAGCAGATTACGCGCAGAAAAAAAGGATCTCAAGAAGATCCT
TTGATCTTTTCTACGGGGTCTGACGCTCAGTGGAACGAAAACTCACGTTAAGGGATTTTGGTCATGAGAT
TATCAAAAAGGATCTTCACCTAGATCCTTTTAAATTAAAAATGAAGTTTTAAATCAATCTAAAGTATATA
TGAGTAAACTTGGTCTGACAGTTACCAATGCTTAATCAGTGAGGCACCTATCTCAGCGATCTGTCTATTT
CGTTCATCCATAGTTGCCTGACTCCCCGTCGTGTAGATAACTACGATACGGGAGGGCTTACCATCTGGCC
CCAGTGCTGCAATGATACCGCGAGACCCACGCTCACCGGCTCCAGATTTATCAGCAATAAACCAGCCAGC
CGGAAGGGCCGAGCGCAGAAGTGGTCCTGCAACTTTATCCGCCTCCATCCAGTCTATTAATTGTTGCCGG
GAAGCTAGAGTAAGTAGTTCGCCAGTTAATAGTTTGCGCAACGTTGTTGCCATTGCTACAGGCATCGTGG
TGTCACGCTCGTCGTTTGGTATGGCTTCATTCAGCTCCGGTTCCCAACGATCAAGGCGAGTTACATGATC
CCCCATGTTGTGCAAAAAAGCGGTTAGCTCCTTCGGTCCTCCGATCGTTGTCAGAAGTAAGTTGGCCGCA
GTGTTATCACTCATGGTTATGGCAGCACTGCATAATTCTCTTACTGTCATGCCATCCGTAAGATGCTTTT
CTGTGACTGGTGAGTACTCAACCAAGTCATTCTGAGAATAGTGTATGCGGCGACCGAGTTGCTCTTGCCC
GGCGTCAATACGGGATAATACCGCGCCACATAGCAGAACTTTAAAAGTGCTCATCATTGGAAAACGTTCT
TCGGGGCGAAAACTCTCAAGGATCTTACCGCTGTTGAGATCCAGTTCGATGTAACCCACTCGTGCACCCA
ACTGATCTTCAGCATCTTTTACTTTCACCAGCGTTTCTGGGTGAGCAAAAACAGGAAGGCAAAATGCCGC
AAAAAAGGGAATAAGGGCGACACGGAAATGTTGAATACTCATACTCTTCCTTTTTCAATATTATTGAAGC
ATTTATCAGGGTTATTGTCTCATGAGCGGATACATATTTGAATGTATTTAGAAAAATAAACAAATAGGGG
TTCCGCGCACATTTCCCCGAAAAGTGCCACCTAAATTGTAAGCGTTAATATTTTGTTAAAATTCGCGTTA
AATTTTTGTTAAATCAGCTCATTTTTTAACCAATAGGCCGAAATCGGCAAAATCCCTTATAAATCAAAAG
AATAGACCGAGATAGGGT
[37 nt withheld, positions 8069-8105]
AAAGAACGTGGACTCCAACGTCAAAGG
[49 nt withheld, positions 8133-8181]
T
[91 nt withheld, positions 8183-8273]
G
[124 nt withheld, positions 8275-8398]
CCCATTCGCCATTCAGGCTGCGCAACTGTTGGGAAGGGCGATCGGTGCGGGCCTCTTCGCTATTACGCCA
GCTGGCGAAAGGGGGATGTGCTGCAAGGCGATTAAGTTGGGTAACGCCAGGGTTTTCCCAGTCACGACGT
TGTAAAACGACGGCCAGTGAGCGCGCGTAATACGACTCACTATAGGGCGAATTGACTAGTACATAACTTA
CGGTAAATGGCCCGCCTGGCTGACCGCCCAACGACCCCCGCC
